Addgene plasmid #122342: eSpCas9(1.1)-Cdt1
Purpose: Expresses sgRNA targeting mouse Cdt1 and eSpCas9 in mammalian cells
Depositing lab: Hiroshi Ochiai. Depositing organization: Hiroshima University. Publication: Genome-wide kinetic properties of transcriptional bursting in mouse embryonic stem cells. Ochiai H, Hayashi T, Umeda M, Yoshimura M, Harada A, Shimizu Y, Nakano K, Saitoh N, Liu Z, Yamamoto T, Okamura T, Ohkawa Y, Kimura H, Nikaido I. Sci Adv. 2020 Jun 17;6(25):eaaz6699. doi: 10.1126/sciadv.aaz6699. eCollection 2020 Jun. PubMed 32596448.
Backbone
  Vector backbone: eSpCas9(1.1)
  Backbone size w/o insert (bp): 8489
  Total vector size (bp): 8509
  Vector type: Mammalian Expression
Growth in bacteria
  Bacterial resistance: Ampicillin, 100 μg/mL
  Growth temperature: 37°C
  Growth strain: DH5alpha
  Copy number: High Copy
Gene/Insert
  Gene/Insert name: sgRNA for mouse Cdt1
  gRNA/shRNA sequence: AGCTCAAAGTCACAGCCCCT
  Species: Synthetic
  Cloning method: Restriction Enzyme; 5′ cloning site BbsI (destroyed during cloning); 3′ cloning site BbsI (destroyed during cloning)
  Sequencing primers: 5′ LKO1_5_primer
Terms and licenses: Academic/Nonprofit Terms; Industry Terms: Not Available to Industry
How to cite: eSpCas9(1.1)-Cdt1 was a gift from Hiroshi Ochiai (Addgene plasmid # 122342 ; http://n2t.net/addgene:122342 ; RRID:Addgene_122342)
