[The description below was written by a language model from this plasmid's Addgene catalogue record and pLannotate feature annotations shown in this document.]
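Description:
eSpCas9(1.1)-Cdt1 is an all-in-one mammalian CRISPR expression plasmid of about 8.5 kb, built on the eSpCas9(1.1) backbone. It delivers both a single guide RNA against mouse Cdt1 and the enhanced-specificity Streptococcus pyogenes Cas9 variant. It is propagated in E. coli as a high-copy plasmid through a ColE1/pUC-type origin and selected with ampicillin via the β-lactamase gene. A filamentous phage origin is also present, annotated as f1 in one sequence record and M13 in the other. No mammalian selection marker or fluorescent reporter is annotated.

The guide cassette consists of the human U6 RNA polymerase III promoter followed by the synthetic 20-nt Cdt1 spacer, which was cloned between two BbsI sites that were destroyed in the process. The spacer sits directly upstream of the S. pyogenes gRNA scaffold. A second, partial scaffold annotation lies just downstream.

Cas9 is driven by a hybrid promoter made of the CMV enhancer, the chicken β-actin promoter and a chicken β-actin/minute virus of mice hybrid intron. The annotation software splits the Cas9 coding region into N- and C-terminal portions, but these are contiguous and form one open reading frame. That frame ends in a nucleoplasmin bipartite nuclear localization signal and is terminated by the bGH polyadenylation signal. A single AAV2 ITR is annotated downstream, and with only one repeat detected the record does not indicate use as an AAV packaging vector.

The depositor and NGS-verified sequences differ by one base in length and are otherwise annotated almost identically, although the β-actin promoter was called only in the depositor record. The plasmid is intended for transfection into mouse cells to cut the Cdt1 locus, and the associated study concerned transcriptional bursting in mouse embryonic stem cells.
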