Features (pLannotate 1.2.2; 18 found; start..end, strand, type, name):
      1..241     +  promoter       U6 promoter: RNA polymerase III promoter for human U6 snRNA
    271..346     +  misc_RNA       gRNA scaffold: guide RNA scaffold for the Streptococcus pyogenes CRISPR/Cas9 system
    353..396     +  misc_RNA       gRNA scaffold (fragment): guide RNA scaffold for the Streptococcus pyogenes CRISPR/Cas9 system
    443..728     +  enhancer       CMV enhancer: human cytomegalovirus immediate early enhancer; contains an 18-bp deletion relative to the standard CMV enhancer
    730..1007    +  promoter       chicken β-actin promoter: No description available
   1008..1236    +  intron         hybrid intron: hybrid between chicken β-actin (CBA) and minute virus of mice (MMV) introns (Gray et al., 2011)
   1374..2975    +  CDS            Cas9(N): N-terminal portion of Streptococcus pyogenes Cas9 (Zetsche et al., 2015)
   2976..5474    +  CDS            Cas9(C): C-terminal portion of Streptococcus pyogenes Cas9 (Zetsche et al., 2015)
   5475..5522    +  CDS            nucleoplasmin NLS: bipartite nuclear localization signal from nucleoplasmin
   5556..5667    +  polyA_signal   bGH poly(A) signal: bovine growth hormone polyadenylation signal
   5772..5912    +  repeat_region  AAV2 ITR: inverted terminal repeat of adeno-associated virus serotype 2 inverted
   5917..5968    -  misc_feature   bom (fragment): basis of mobility region from pBR322
   5987..6367    +  rep_origin     M13 ori (sequence partly withheld): M13 bacteriophage origin of replication; arrow indicates direction of (+) strand synthesis
   6443..6492    -  misc_feature   bom (fragment): basis of mobility region from pBR322
   6594..6629    -  CDS            rop (fragment): Rop protein, which maintains plasmids at low copy number; rop
   6724..6828    +  promoter       AmpR promoter: bla
   6829..7689    +  CDS            AmpR: β-lactamase; bla; confers resistance to ampicillin, carbenicillin, and related antibiotics
   7860..8448    +  rep_origin     ori: high-copy-number ColE1/pMB1/pBR322/pUC origin of replication
>Addgene plasmid #122342 | eSpCas9(1.1)-Cdt1 | depositor full sequence | sequence record 233475 | eSpCas9(1.1)-Cdt1 sequence 8509 bps
GAGGGCCTATTTCCCATGATTCCTTCATATTTGCATATACGATACAAGGCTGTTAGAGAGATAATTGGAA
TTAATTTGACTGTAAACACAAAGATATTAGTACAAAATACGTGACGTAGAAAGTAATAATTTCTTGGGTA
GTTTGCAGTTTTAAAATTATGTTTTAAAATGGACTATCATATGCTTACCGTAACTTGAAAGTATTTCGAT
TTCTTGGCTTTATATATCTTGTGGAAAGGACGAAACACCGAGCTCAAAGTCACAGCCCCTGTTTTAGAGC
TAGAAATAGCAAGTTAAAATAAGGCTAGTCCGTTATCAACTTGAAAAAGTGGCACCGAGTCGGTGCTTTT
TTGTTTTAGAGCTAGAAATAGCAAGTTAAAATAAGGCTAGTCCGTTTTTAGCGCGTGCGCCAATTCTGCA
GACAAATGGCTCTAGAGGTACCCGTTACATAACTTACGGTAAATGGCCCGCCTGGCTGACCGCCCAACGA
CCCCCGCCCATTGACGTCAATAGTAACGCCAATAGGGACTTTCCATTGACGTCAATGGGTGGAGTATTTA
CGGTAAACTGCCCACTTGGCAGTACATCAAGTGTATCATATGCCAAGTACGCCCCCTATTGACGTCAATG
ACGGTAAATGGCCCGCCTGGCATTGTGCCCAGTACATGACCTTATGGGACTTTCCTACTTGGCAGTACAT
CTACGTATTAGTCATCGCTATTACCATGGTCGAGGTGAGCCCCACGTTCTGCTTCACTCTCCCCATCTCC
CCCCCCTCCCCACCCCCAATTTTGTATTTATTTATTTTTTAATTATTTTGTGCAGCGATGGGGGCGGGGG
GGGGGGGGGGGCGCGCGCCAGGCGGGGCGGGGCGGGGCGAGGGGCGGGGCGGGGCGAGGCGGAGAGGTGC
GGCGGCAGCCAATCAGAGCGGCGCGCTCCGAAAGTTTCCTTTTATGGCGAGGCGGCGGCGGCGGCGGCCC
TATAAAAAGCGAAGCGCGCGGCGGGCGGGAGTCGCTGCGACGCTGCCTTCGCCCCGTGCCCCGCTCCGCC
GCCGCCTCGCGCCGCCCGCCCCGGCTCTGACTGACCGCGTTACTCCCACAGGTGAGCGGGCGGGACGGCC
CTTCTCCTCCGGGCTGTAATTAGCTGAGCAAGAGGTAAGGGTTTAAGGGATGGTTGGTTGGTGGGGTATT
AATGTTTAATTACCTGGAGCACCTGCCTGAAATCACTTTTTTTCAGGTTGGACCGGTGCCACCATGGACT
ATAAGGACCACGACGGAGACTACAAGGATCATGATATTGATTACAAAGACGATGACGATAAGATGGCCCC
AAAGAAGAAGCGGAAGGTCGGTATCCACGGAGTCCCAGCAGCCGACAAGAAGTACAGCATCGGCCTGGAC
ATCGGCACCAACTCTGTGGGCTGGGCCGTGATCACCGACGAGTACAAGGTGCCCAGCAAGAAATTCAAGG
TGCTGGGCAACACCGACCGGCACAGCATCAAGAAGAACCTGATCGGAGCCCTGCTGTTCGACAGCGGCGA
AACAGCCGAGGCCACCCGGCTGAAGAGAACCGCCAGAAGAAGATACACCAGACGGAAGAACCGGATCTGC
TATCTGCAAGAGATCTTCAGCAACGAGATGGCCAAGGTGGACGACAGCTTCTTCCACAGACTGGAAGAGT
CCTTCCTGGTGGAAGAGGATAAGAAGCACGAGCGGCACCCCATCTTCGGCAACATCGTGGACGAGGTGGC
CTACCACGAGAAGTACCCCACCATCTACCACCTGAGAAAGAAACTGGTGGACAGCACCGACAAGGCCGAC
CTGCGGCTGATCTATCTGGCCCTGGCCCACATGATCAAGTTCCGGGGCCACTTCCTGATCGAGGGCGACC
TGAACCCCGACAACAGCGACGTGGACAAGCTGTTCATCCAGCTGGTGCAGACCTACAACCAGCTGTTCGA
GGAAAACCCCATCAACGCCAGCGGCGTGGACGCCAAGGCCATCCTGTCTGCCAGACTGAGCAAGAGCAGA
CGGCTGGAAAATCTGATCGCCCAGCTGCCCGGCGAGAAGAAGAATGGCCTGTTCGGAAACCTGATTGCCC
TGAGCCTGGGCCTGACCCCCAACTTCAAGAGCAACTTCGACCTGGCCGAGGATGCCAAACTGCAGCTGAG
CAAGGACACCTACGACGACGACCTGGACAACCTGCTGGCCCAGATCGGCGACCAGTACGCCGACCTGTTT
CTGGCCGCCAAGAACCTGTCCGACGCCATCCTGCTGAGCGACATCCTGAGAGTGAACACCGAGATCACCA
AGGCCCCCCTGAGCGCCTCTATGATCAAGAGATACGACGAGCACCACCAGGACCTGACCCTGCTGAAAGC
TCTCGTGCGGCAGCAGCTGCCTGAGAAGTACAAAGAGATTTTCTTCGACCAGAGCAAGAACGGCTACGCC
GGCTACATTGACGGCGGAGCCAGCCAGGAAGAGTTCTACAAGTTCATCAAGCCCATCCTGGAAAAGATGG
ACGGCACCGAGGAACTGCTCGTGAAGCTGAACAGAGAGGACCTGCTGCGGAAGCAGCGGACCTTCGACAA
CGGCAGCATCCCCCACCAGATCCACCTGGGAGAGCTGCACGCCATTCTGCGGCGGCAGGAAGATTTTTAC
CCATTCCTGAAGGACAACCGGGAAAAGATCGAGAAGATCCTGACCTTCCGCATCCCCTACTACGTGGGCC
CTCTGGCCAGGGGAAACAGCAGATTCGCCTGGATGACCAGAAAGAGCGAGGAAACCATCACCCCCTGGAA
CTTCGAGGAAGTGGTGGACAAGGGCGCTTCCGCCCAGAGCTTCATCGAGCGGATGACCAACTTCGATAAG
AACCTGCCCAACGAGAAGGTGCTGCCCAAGCACAGCCTGCTGTACGAGTACTTCACCGTGTATAACGAGC
TGACCAAAGTGAAATACGTGACCGAGGGAATGAGAAAGCCCGCCTTCCTGAGCGGCGAGCAGAAAAAGGC
CATCGTGGACCTGCTGTTCAAGACCAACCGGAAAGTGACCGTGAAGCAGCTGAAAGAGGACTACTTCAAG
AAAATCGAGTGCTTCGACTCCGTGGAAATCTCCGGCGTGGAAGATCGGTTCAACGCCTCCCTGGGCACAT
ACCACGATCTGCTGAAAATTATCAAGGACAAGGACTTCCTGGACAATGAGGAAAACGAGGACATTCTGGA
AGATATCGTGCTGACCCTGACACTGTTTGAGGACAGAGAGATGATCGAGGAACGGCTGAAAACCTATGCC
CACCTGTTCGACGACAAAGTGATGAAGCAGCTGAAGCGGCGGAGATACACCGGCTGGGGCAGGCTGAGCC
GGAAGCTGATCAACGGCATCCGGGACAAGCAGTCCGGCAAGACAATCCTGGATTTCCTGAAGTCCGACGG
CTTCGCCAACAGAAACTTCATGCAGCTGATCCACGACGACAGCCTGACCTTTAAAGAGGACATCCAGAAA
GCCCAGGTGTCCGGCCAGGGCGATAGCCTGCACGAGCACATTGCCAATCTGGCCGGCAGCCCCGCCATTA
AGAAGGGCATCCTGCAGACAGTGAAGGTGGTGGACGAGCTCGTGAAAGTGATGGGCCGGCACAAGCCCGA
GAACATCGTGATCGAAATGGCCAGAGAGAACCAGACCACCCAGAAGGGACAGAAGAACAGCCGCGAGAGA
ATGAAGCGGATCGAAGAGGGCATCAAAGAGCTGGGCAGCCAGATCCTGAAAGAACACCCCGTGGAAAACA
CCCAGCTGCAGAACGAGAAGCTGTACCTGTACTACCTGCAGAATGGGCGGGATATGTACGTGGACCAGGA
ACTGGACATCAACCGGCTGTCCGACTACGATGTGGACCATATCGTGCCTCAGAGCTTTCTGGCCGACGAC
TCCATCGACAACAAGGTGCTGACCAGAAGCGACAAGAACCGGGGCAAGAGCGACAACGTGCCCTCCGAAG
AGGTCGTGAAGAAGATGAAGAACTACTGGCGGCAGCTGCTGAACGCCAAGCTGATTACCCAGAGAAAGTT
CGACAATCTGACCAAGGCCGAGAGAGGCGGCCTGAGCGAACTGGATAAGGCCGGCTTCATCAAGAGACAG
CTGGTGGAAACCCGGCAGATCACAAAGCACGTGGCACAGATCCTGGACTCCCGGATGAACACTAAGTACG
ACGAGAATGACAAGCTGATCCGGGAAGTGAAAGTGATCACCCTGAAGTCCAAGCTGGTGTCCGATTTCCG
GAAGGATTTCCAGTTTTACAAAGTGCGCGAGATCAACAACTACCACCACGCCCACGACGCCTACCTGAAC
GCCGTCGTGGGAACCGCCCTGATCAAAAAGTACCCTGCGCTGGAAAGCGAGTTCGTGTACGGCGACTACA
AGGTGTACGACGTGCGGAAGATGATCGCCAAGAGCGAGCAGGAAATCGGCAAGGCTACCGCCAAGTACTT
CTTCTACAGCAACATCATGAACTTTTTCAAGACCGAGATTACCCTGGCCAACGGCGAGATCCGGAAGGCG
CCTCTGATCGAGACAAACGGCGAAACCGGGGAGATCGTGTGGGATAAGGGCCGGGATTTTGCCACCGTGC
GGAAAGTGCTGAGCATGCCCCAAGTGAATATCGTGAAAAAGACCGAGGTGCAGACAGGCGGCTTCAGCAA
AGAGTCTATCCTGCCCAAGAGGAACAGCGATAAGCTGATCGCCAGAAAGAAGGACTGGGACCCTAAGAAG
TACGGCGGCTTCGACAGCCCCACCGTGGCCTATTCTGTGCTGGTGGTGGCCAAAGTGGAAAAGGGCAAGT
CCAAGAAACTGAAGAGTGTGAAAGAGCTGCTGGGGATCACCATCATGGAAAGAAGCAGCTTCGAGAAGAA
TCCCATCGACTTTCTGGAAGCCAAGGGCTACAAAGAAGTGAAAAAGGACCTGATCATCAAGCTGCCTAAG
TACTCCCTGTTCGAGCTGGAAAACGGCCGGAAGAGAATGCTGGCCTCTGCCGGCGAACTGCAGAAGGGAA
ACGAACTGGCCCTGCCCTCCAAATATGTGAACTTCCTGTACCTGGCCAGCCACTATGAGAAGCTGAAGGG
CTCCCCCGAGGATAATGAGCAGAAACAGCTGTTTGTGGAACAGCACAAGCACTACCTGGACGAGATCATC
GAGCAGATCAGCGAGTTCTCCAAGAGAGTGATCCTGGCCGACGCTAATCTGGACAAAGTGCTGTCCGCCT
ACAACAAGCACCGGGATAAGCCCATCAGAGAGCAGGCCGAGAATATCATCCACCTGTTTACCCTGACCAA
TCTGGGAGCCCCTGCCGCCTTCAAGTACTTTGACACCACCATCGACCGGAAGAGGTACACCAGCACCAAA
GAGGTGCTGGACGCCACCCTGATCCACCAGAGCATCACCGGCCTGTACGAGACACGGATCGACCTGTCTC
AGCTGGGAGGCGACAAAAGGCCGGCGGCCACGAAAAAGGCCGGCCAGGCAAAAAAGAAAAAGTAAGAATT
CCTAGAGCTCGCTGATCAGCCTCGACTGTGCCTTCTAGTTGCCAGCCATCTGTTGTTTGCCCCTCCCCCG
TGCCTTCCTTGACCCTGGAAGGTGCCACTCCCACTGTCCTTTCCTAATAAAATGAGGAAATTGCATCGCA
TTGTCTGAGTAGGTGTCATTCTATTCTGGGGGGTGGGGTGGGGCAGGACAGCAAGGGGGAGGATTGGGAA
GAGAATAGCAGGCATGCTGGGGAGCGGCCGCAGGAACCCCTAGTGATGGAGTTGGCCACTCCCTCTCTGC
GCGCTCGCTCGCTCACTGAGGCCGGGCGACCAAAGGTCGCCCGACGCCCGGGCTTTGCCCGGGCGGCCTC
AGTGAGCGAGCGAGCGCGCAGCTGCCTGCAGGGGCGCCTGATGCGGTATTTTCTCCTTACGCATCTGTGC
GGTATTTCACACCGCATA
[142 nt withheld, positions 5969-6110]
C
[141 nt withheld, positions 6112-6252]
CCTTTGACGTTGGAGTCCACGTTCTTT
[37 nt withheld, positions 6280-6316]
ACCCTATCTCGGGCTATTCTTTTGATTTATAAGGGATTTTGCCGATTTCGGCCTATTGGTTAAAAAATGA
GCTGATTTAACAAAAATTTAACGCGAATTTTAACAAAATATTAACGTTTACAATTTTATGGTGCACTCTC
AGTACAATCTGCTCTGATGCCGCATAGTTAAGCCAGCCCCGACACCCGCCAACACCCGCTGACGCGCCCT
GACGGGCTTGTCTGCTCCCGGCATCCGCTTACAGACAAGCTGTGACCGTCTCCGGGAGCTGCATGTGTCA
GAGGTTTTCACCGTCATCACCGAAACGCGCGAGACGAAAGGGCCTCGTGATACGCCTATTTTTATAGGTT
AATGTCATGATAATAATGGTTTCTTAGACGTCAGGTGGCACTTTTCGGGGAAATGTGCGCGGAACCCCTA
TTTGTTTATTTTTCTAAATACATTCAAATATGTATCCGCTCATGAGACAATAACCCTGATAAATGCTTCA
ATAATATTGAAAAAGGAAGAGTATGAGTATTCAACATTTCCGTGTCGCCCTTATTCCCTTTTTTGCGGCA
TTTTGCCTTCCTGTTTTTGCTCACCCAGAAACGCTGGTGAAAGTAAAAGATGCTGAAGATCAGTTGGGTG
CACGAGTGGGTTACATCGAACTGGATCTCAACAGCGGTAAGATCCTTGAGAGTTTTCGCCCCGAAGAACG
TTTTCCAATGATGAGCACTTTTAAAGTTCTGCTATGTGGCGCGGTATTATCCCGTATTGACGCCGGGCAA
GAGCAACTCGGTCGCCGCATACACTATTCTCAGAATGACTTGGTTGAGTACTCACCAGTCACAGAAAAGC
ATCTTACGGATGGCATGACAGTAAGAGAATTATGCAGTGCTGCCATAACCATGAGTGATAACACTGCGGC
CAACTTACTTCTGACAACGATCGGAGGACCGAAGGAGCTAACCGCTTTTTTGCACAACATGGGGGATCAT
GTAACTCGCCTTGATCGTTGGGAACCGGAGCTGAATGAAGCCATACCAAACGACGAGCGTGACACCACGA
TGCCTGTAGCAATGGCAACAACGTTGCGCAAACTATTAACTGGCGAACTACTTACTCTAGCTTCCCGGCA
ACAATTAATAGACTGGATGGAGGCGGATAAAGTTGCAGGACCACTTCTGCGCTCGGCCCTTCCGGCTGGC
TGGTTTATTGCTGATAAATCTGGAGCCGGTGAGCGTGGAAGCCGCGGTATCATTGCAGCACTGGGGCCAG
ATGGTAAGCCCTCCCGTATCGTAGTTATCTACACGACGGGGAGTCAGGCAACTATGGATGAACGAAATAG
ACAGATCGCTGAGATAGGTGCCTCACTGATTAAGCATTGGTAACTGTCAGACCAAGTTTACTCATATATA
CTTTAGATTGATTTAAAACTTCATTTTTAATTTAAAAGGATCTAGGTGAAGATCCTTTTTGATAATCTCA
TGACCAAAATCCCTTAACGTGAGTTTTCGTTCCACTGAGCGTCAGACCCCGTAGAAAAGATCAAAGGATC
TTCTTGAGATCCTTTTTTTCTGCGCGTAATCTGCTGCTTGCAAACAAAAAAACCACCGCTACCAGCGGTG
GTTTGTTTGCCGGATCAAGAGCTACCAACTCTTTTTCCGAAGGTAACTGGCTTCAGCAGAGCGCAGATAC
CAAATACTGTCCTTCTAGTGTAGCCGTAGTTAGGCCACCACTTCAAGAACTCTGTAGCACCGCCTACATA
CCTCGCTCTGCTAATCCTGTTACCAGTGGCTGCTGCCAGTGGCGATAAGTCGTGTCTTACCGGGTTGGAC
TCAAGACGATAGTTACCGGATAAGGCGCAGCGGTCGGGCTGAACGGGGGGTTCGTGCACACAGCCCAGCT
TGGAGCGAACGACCTACACCGAACTGAGATACCTACAGCGTGAGCTATGAGAAAGCGCCACGCTTCCCGA
AGGGAGAAAGGCGGACAGGTATCCGGTAAGCGGCAGGGTCGGAACAGGAGAGCGCACGAGGGAGCTTCCA
GGGGGAAACGCCTGGTATCTTTATAGTCCTGTCGGGTTTCGCCACCTCTGACTTGAGCGTCGATTTTTGT
GATGCTCGTCAGGGGGGCGGAGCCTATGGAAAAACGCCAGCAACGCGGCCTTTTTACGGTTCCTGGCCTT
TTGCTGGCCTTTTGCTCACATGT
