Features (pLannotate 1.2.2; 17 found; start..end, strand, type, name):
      1..241     +  promoter       U6 promoter: RNA polymerase III promoter for human U6 snRNA
    271..346     +  misc_RNA       gRNA scaffold: guide RNA scaffold for the Streptococcus pyogenes CRISPR/Cas9 system
    353..396     +  misc_RNA       gRNA scaffold (fragment): guide RNA scaffold for the Streptococcus pyogenes CRISPR/Cas9 system
    443..728     +  enhancer       CMV enhancer: human cytomegalovirus immediate early enhancer; contains an 18-bp deletion relative to the standard CMV enhancer
   1008..1235    +  intron         hybrid intron: hybrid between chicken β-actin (CBA) and minute virus of mice (MMV) introns (Gray et al., 2011)
   1373..2974    +  CDS            Cas9(N): N-terminal portion of Streptococcus pyogenes Cas9 (Zetsche et al., 2015)
   2975..5473    +  CDS            Cas9(C): C-terminal portion of Streptococcus pyogenes Cas9 (Zetsche et al., 2015)
   5474..5521    +  CDS            nucleoplasmin NLS: bipartite nuclear localization signal from nucleoplasmin
   5555..5666    +  polyA_signal   bGH poly(A) signal: bovine growth hormone polyadenylation signal
   5771..5911    +  repeat_region  AAV2 ITR: inverted terminal repeat of adeno-associated virus serotype 2 inverted
   5916..5967    -  misc_feature   bom (fragment): basis of mobility region from pBR322
   5986..6441    +  rep_origin     f1 ori (sequence partly withheld): f1 bacteriophage origin of replication; arrow indicates direction of (+) strand synthesis
   6442..6491    -  misc_feature   bom (fragment): basis of mobility region from pBR322
   6593..6628    -  CDS            rop (fragment): Rop protein, which maintains plasmids at low copy number; rop
   6723..6827    +  promoter       AmpR promoter: bla
   6828..7688    +  CDS            AmpR: β-lactamase; bla; confers resistance to ampicillin, carbenicillin, and related antibiotics
   7859..8447    +  rep_origin     ori: high-copy-number ColE1/pMB1/pBR322/pUC origin of replication
>Addgene plasmid #122342 | eSpCas9(1.1)-Cdt1 | addgene full sequence | sequence record 238807 | Addgene NGS Result
GAGGGCCTATTTCCCATGATTCCTTCATATTTGCATATACGATACAAGGCTGTTAGAGAGATAATTGGAA
TTAATTTGACTGTAAACACAAAGATATTAGTACAAAATACGTGACGTAGAAAGTAATAATTTCTTGGGTA
GTTTGCAGTTTTAAAATTATGTTTTAAAATGGACTATCATATGCTTACCGTAACTTGAAAGTATTTCGAT
TTCTTGGCTTTATATATCTTGTGGAAAGGACGAAACACCGAGCTCAAAGTCACAGCCCCTGTTTTAGAGC
TAGAAATAGCAAGTTAAAATAAGGCTAGTCCGTTATCAACTTGAAAAAGTGGCACCGAGTCGGTGCTTTT
TTGTTTTAGAGCTAGAAATAGCAAGTTAAAATAAGGCTAGTCCGTTTTTAGCGCGTGCGCCAATTCTGCA
GACAAATGGCTCTAGAGGTACCCGTTACATAACTTACGGTAAATGGCCCGCCTGGCTGACCGCCCAACGA
CCCCCGCCCATTGACGTCAATAGTAACGCCAATAGGGACTTTCCATTGACGTCAATGGGTGGAGTATTTA
CGGTAAACTGCCCACTTGGCAGTACATCAAGTGTATCATATGCCAAGTACGCCCCCTATTGACGTCAATG
ACGGTAAATGGCCCGCCTGGCATTGTGCCCAGTACATGACCTTATGGGACTTTCCTACTTGGCAGTACAT
CTACGTATTAGTCATCGCTATTACCATGGTCGAGGTGAGCCCCACGTTCTGCTTCACTCTCCCCATCTCC
CCCCCCTCCCCACCCCCAATTTTGTATTTATTTATTTTTTAATTATTTTGTGCAGCGATGGGGGCGGGGG
GGGGGGGGGGGCGCGCGCCRGGGGGGGGGGGGGGGGGGGGGGGGGGGGGGGGGGGGGGGSGGRGRGGKGC
GGCGGCAGCCAATCAGAGCGGCGCGCTCCGAAAGTTTCCTTTTATGGCGAGGCGGCGGCGGCGGCGGCCC
TATAAAAAGCGAAGCGCGCGGCGGGCGGGAGTCGCTGCGCGCTGCCTTCGCCCCGTGCCCCGCTCCGCCG
CCGCCTCGCGCCGCCCGCCCCGGCTCTGACTGACCGCGTTACTCCCACAGGTGAGCGGGCGGGACGGCCC
TTCTCCTCCGGGCTGTAATTAGCTGAGCAAGAGGTAAGGGTTTAAGGGATGGTTGGTTGGTGGGGTATTA
ATGTTTAATTACCTGGAGCACCTGCCTGAAATCACTTTTTTTCAGGTTGGACCGGTGCCACCATGGACTA
TAAGGACCACGACGGAGACTACAAGGATCATGATATTGATTACAAAGACGATGACGATAAGATGGCCCCA
AAGAAGAAGCGGAAGGTCGGTATCCACGGAGTCCCAGCAGCCGACAAGAAGTACAGCATCGGCCTGGACA
TCGGCACCAACTCTGTGGGCTGGGCCGTGATCACCGACGAGTACAAGGTGCCCAGCAAGAAATTCAAGGT
GCTGGGCAACACCGACCGGCACAGCATCAAGAAGAACCTGATCGGAGCCCTGCTGTTCGACAGCGGCGAA
ACAGCCGAGGCCACCCGGCTGAAGAGAACCGCCAGAAGAAGATACACCAGACGGAAGAACCGGATCTGCT
ATCTGCAAGAGATCTTCAGCAACGAGATGGCCAAGGTGGACGACAGCTTCTTCCACAGACTGGAAGAGTC
CTTCCTGGTGGAAGAGGATAAGAAGCACGAGCGGCACCCCATCTTCGGCAACATCGTGGACGAGGTGGCC
TACCACGAGAAGTACCCCACCATCTACCACCTGAGAAAGAAACTGGTGGACAGCACCGACAAGGCCGACC
TGCGGCTGATCTATCTGGCCCTGGCCCACATGATCAAGTTCCGGGGCCACTTCCTGATCGAGGGCGACCT
GAACCCCGACAACAGCGACGTGGACAAGCTGTTCATCCAGCTGGTGCAGACCTACAACCAGCTGTTCGAG
GAAAACCCCATCAACGCCAGCGGCGTGGACGCCAAGGCCATCCTGTCTGCCAGACTGAGCAAGAGCAGAC
GGCTGGAAAATCTGATCGCCCAGCTGCCCGGCGAGAAGAAGAATGGCCTGTTCGGAAACCTGATTGCCCT
GAGCCTGGGCCTGACCCCCAACTTCAAGAGCAACTTCGACCTGGCCGAGGATGCCAAACTGCAGCTGAGC
AAGGACACCTACGACGACGACCTGGACAACCTGCTGGCCCAGATCGGCGACCAGTACGCCGACCTGTTTC
TGGCCGCCAAGAACCTGTCCGACGCCATCCTGCTGAGCGACATCCTGAGAGTGAACACCGAGATCACCAA
GGCCCCCCTGAGCGCCTCTATGATCAAGAGATACGACGAGCACCACCAGGACCTGACCCTGCTGAAAGCT
CTCGTGCGGCAGCAGCTGCCTGAGAAGTACAAAGAGATTTTCTTCGACCAGAGCAAGAACGGCTACGCCG
GCTACATTGACGGCGGAGCCAGCCAGGAAGAGTTCTACAAGTTCATCAAGCCCATCCTGGAAAAGATGGA
CGGCACCGAGGAACTGCTCGTGAAGCTGAACAGAGAGGACCTGCTGCGGAAGCAGCGGACCTTCGACAAC
GGCAGCATCCCCCACCAGATCCACCTGGGAGAGCTGCACGCCATTCTGCGGCGGCAGGAAGATTTTTACC
CATTCCTGAAGGACAACCGGGAAAAGATCGAGAAGATCCTGACCTTCCGCATCCCCTACTACGTGGGCCC
TCTGGCCAGGGGAAACAGCAGATTCGCCTGGATGACCAGAAAGAGCGAGGAAACCATCACCCCCTGGAAC
TTCGAGGAAGTGGTGGACAAGGGCGCTTCCGCCCAGAGCTTCATCGAGCGGATGACCAACTTCGATAAGA
ACCTGCCCAACGAGAAGGTGCTGCCCAAGCACAGCCTGCTGTACGAGTACTTCACCGTGTATAACGAGCT
GACCAAAGTGAAATACGTGACCGAGGGAATGAGAAAGCCCGCCTTCCTGAGCGGCGAGCAGAAAAAGGCC
ATCGTGGACCTGCTGTTCAAGACCAACCGGAAAGTGACCGTGAAGCAGCTGAAAGAGGACTACTTCAAGA
AAATCGAGTGCTTCGACTCCGTGGAAATCTCCGGCGTGGAAGATCGGTTCAACGCCTCCCTGGGCACATA
CCACGATCTGCTGAAAATTATCAAGGACAAGGACTTCCTGGACAATGAGGAAAACGAGGACATTCTGGAA
GATATCGTGCTGACCCTGACACTGTTTGAGGACAGAGAGATGATCGAGGAACGGCTGAAAACCTATGCCC
ACCTGTTCGACGACAAAGTGATGAAGCAGCTGAAGCGGCGGAGATACACCGGCTGGGGCAGGCTGAGCCG
GAAGCTGATCAACGGCATCCGGGACAAGCAGTCCGGCAAGACAATCCTGGATTTCCTGAAGTCCGACGGC
TTCGCCAACAGAAACTTCATGCAGCTGATCCACGACGACAGCCTGACCTTTAAAGAGGACATCCAGAAAG
CCCAGGTGTCCGGCCAGGGCGATAGCCTGCACGAGCACATTGCCAATCTGGCCGGCAGCCCCGCCATTAA
GAAGGGCATCCTGCAGACAGTGAAGGTGGTGGACGAGCTCGTGAAAGTGATGGGCCGGCACAAGCCCGAG
AACATCGTGATCGAAATGGCCAGAGAGAACCAGACCACCCAGAAGGGACAGAAGAACAGCCGCGAGAGAA
TGAAGCGGATCGAAGAGGGCATCAAAGAGCTGGGCAGCCAGATCCTGAAAGAACACCCCGTGGAAAACAC
CCAGCTGCAGAACGAGAAGCTGTACCTGTACTACCTGCAGAATGGGCGGGATATGTACGTGGACCAGGAA
CTGGACATCAACCGGCTGTCCGACTACGATGTGGACCATATCGTGCCTCAGAGCTTTCTGGCCGACGACT
CCATCGACAACAAGGTGCTGACCAGAAGCGACAAGAACCGGGGCAAGAGCGACAACGTGCCCTCCGAAGA
GGTCGTGAAGAAGATGAAGAACTACTGGCGGCAGCTGCTGAACGCCAAGCTGATTACCCAGAGAAAGTTC
GACAATCTGACCAAGGCCGAGAGAGGCGGCCTGAGCGAACTGGATAAGGCCGGCTTCATCAAGAGACAGC
TGGTGGAAACCCGGCAGATCACAAAGCACGTGGCACAGATCCTGGACTCCCGGATGAACACTAAGTACGA
CGAGAATGACAAGCTGATCCGGGAAGTGAAAGTGATCACCCTGAAGTCCAAGCTGGTGTCCGATTTCCGG
AAGGATTTCCAGTTTTACAAAGTGCGCGAGATCAACAACTACCACCACGCCCACGACGCCTACCTGAACG
CCGTCGTGGGAACCGCCCTGATCAAAAAGTACCCTGCGCTGGAAAGCGAGTTCGTGTACGGCGACTACAA
GGTGTACGACGTGCGGAAGATGATCGCCAAGAGCGAGCAGGAAATCGGCAAGGCTACCGCCAAGTACTTC
TTCTACAGCAACATCATGAACTTTTTCAAGACCGAGATTACCCTGGCCAACGGCGAGATCCGGAAGGCGC
CTCTGATCGAGACAAACGGCGAAACCGGGGAGATCGTGTGGGATAAGGGCCGGGATTTTGCCACCGTGCG
GAAAGTGCTGAGCATGCCCCAAGTGAATATCGTGAAAAAGACCGAGGTGCAGACAGGCGGCTTCAGCAAA
GAGTCTATCCTGCCCAAGAGGAACAGCGATAAGCTGATCGCCAGAAAGAAGGACTGGGACCCTAAGAAGT
ACGGCGGCTTCGACAGCCCCACCGTGGCCTATTCTGTGCTGGTGGTGGCCAAAGTGGAAAAGGGCAAGTC
CAAGAAACTGAAGAGTGTGAAAGAGCTGCTGGGGATCACCATCATGGAAAGAAGCAGCTTCGAGAAGAAT
CCCATCGACTTTCTGGAAGCCAAGGGCTACAAAGAAGTGAAAAAGGACCTGATCATCAAGCTGCCTAAGT
ACTCCCTGTTCGAGCTGGAAAACGGCCGGAAGAGAATGCTGGCCTCTGCCGGCGAACTGCAGAAGGGAAA
CGAACTGGCCCTGCCCTCCAAATATGTGAACTTCCTGTACCTGGCCAGCCACTATGAGAAGCTGAAGGGC
TCCCCCGAGGATAATGAGCAGAAACAGCTGTTTGTGGAACAGCACAAGCACTACCTGGACGAGATCATCG
AGCAGATCAGCGAGTTCTCCAAGAGAGTGATCCTGGCCGACGCTAATCTGGACAAAGTGCTGTCCGCCTA
CAACAAGCACCGGGATAAGCCCATCAGAGAGCAGGCCGAGAATATCATCCACCTGTTTACCCTGACCAAT
CTGGGAGCCCCTGCCGCCTTCAAGTACTTTGACACCACCATCGACCGGAAGAGGTACACCAGCACCAAAG
AGGTGCTGGACGCCACCCTGATCCACCAGAGCATCACCGGCCTGTACGAGACACGGATCGACCTGTCTCA
GCTGGGAGGCGACAAAAGGCCGGCGGCCACGAAAAAGGCCGGCCAGGCAAAAAAGAAAAAGTAAGAATTC
CTAGAGCTCGCTGATCAGCCTCGACTGTGCCTTCTAGTTGCCAGCCATCTGTTGTTTGCCCCTCCCCCGT
GCCTTCCTTGACCCTGGAAGGTGCCACTCCCACTGTCCTTTCCTAATAAAATGAGGAAATTGCATCGCAT
TGTCTGAGTAGGTGTCATTCTATTCTGGGGGGTGGGGTGGGGCAGGACAGCAAGGGGGAGGATTGGGAAG
AGAATAGCAGGCATGCTGGGGAGCGGCCGCAGGAACCCCTAGTGATGGAGTTGGCCACTCCCTCTCTGCG
CGCTCGCTCGCTCACTGAGGCCGGGCGACCAAAGGTCGCCCGACGCCCGGGCTTTGCCCGGGCGGCCTCA
GTGAGCGAGCGAGCGCGCAGCTGCCTGCAGGGGCGCCTGATGCGGTATTTTCTCCTTACGCATCTGTGCG
GTATTTCACACCGCATA
[95 nt withheld, positions 5968-6062]
T
[46 nt withheld, positions 6064-6109]
C
[141 nt withheld, positions 6111-6251]
CCTTTGACGTTGGAGTCCACGTTCTTT
[37 nt withheld, positions 6279-6315]
ACTCTATCTCGGGCTATTCTTTTGATTTATAAGGGATTTTGCCGATTTCGGTCTATTGGTTAAAAAATGA
GCTGATTTAACAAAAATTTAACGCGAATTTTAACAAAATATTAACGTTTACAATTTTATGGTGCACTCTC
AGTACAATCTGCTCTGATGCCGCATAGTTAAGCCAGCCCCGACACCCGCCAACACCCGCTGACGCGCCCT
GACGGGCTTGTCTGCTCCCGGCATCCGCTTACAGACAAGCTGTGACCGTCTCCGGGAGCTGCATGTGTCA
GAGGTTTTCACCGTCATCACCGAAACGCGCGAGACGAAAGGGCCTCGTGATACGCCTATTTTTATAGGTT
AATGTCATGATAATAATGGTTTCTTAGACGTCAGGTGGCACTTTTCGGGGAAATGTGCGCGGAACCCCTA
TTTGTTTATTTTTCTAAATACATTCAAATATGTATCCGCTCATGAGACAATAACCCTGATAAATGCTTCA
ATAATATTGAAAAAGGAAGAGTATGAGTATTCAACATTTCCGTGTCGCCCTTATTCCCTTTTTTGCGGCA
TTTTGCCTTCCTGTTTTTGCTCACCCAGAAACGCTGGTGAAAGTAAAAGATGCTGAAGATCAGTTGGGTG
CACGAGTGGGTTACATCGAACTGGATCTCAACAGCGGTAAGATCCTTGAGAGTTTTCGCCCCGAAGAACG
TTTTCCAATGATGAGCACTTTTAAAGTTCTGCTATGTGGCGCGGTATTATCCCGTATTGACGCCGGGCAA
GAGCAACTCGGTCGCCGCATACACTATTCTCAGAATGACTTGGTTGAGTACTCACCAGTCACAGAAAAGC
ATCTTACGGATGGCATGACAGTAAGAGAATTATGCAGTGCTGCCATAACCATGAGTGATAACACTGCGGC
CAACTTACTTCTGACAACGATCGGAGGACCGAAGGAGCTAACCGCTTTTTTGCACAACATGGGGGATCAT
GTAACTCGCCTTGATCGTTGGGAACCGGAGCTGAATGAAGCCATACCAAACGACGAGCGTGACACCACGA
TGCCTGTAGCAATGGCAACAACGTTGCGCAAACTATTAACTGGCGAACTACTTACTCTAGCTTCCCGGCA
ACAATTAATAGACTGGATGGAGGCGGATAAAGTTGCAGGACCACTTCTGCGCTCGGCCCTTCCGGCTGGC
TGGTTTATTGCTGATAAATCTGGAGCCGGTGAGCGTGGAAGCCGCGGTATCATTGCAGCACTGGGGCCAG
ATGGTAAGCCCTCCCGTATCGTAGTTATCTACACGACGGGGAGTCAGGCAACTATGGATGAACGAAATAG
ACAGATCGCTGAGATAGGTGCCTCACTGATTAAGCATTGGTAACTGTCAGACCAAGTTTACTCATATATA
CTTTAGATTGATTTAAAACTTCATTTTTAATTTAAAAGGATCTAGGTGAAGATCCTTTTTGATAATCTCA
TGACCAAAATCCCTTAACGTGAGTTTTCGTTCCACTGAGCGTCAGACCCCGTAGAAAAGATCAAAGGATC
TTCTTGAGATCCTTTTTTTCTGCGCGTAATCTGCTGCTTGCAAACAAAAAAACCACCGCTACCAGCGGTG
GTTTGTTTGCCGGATCAAGAGCTACCAACTCTTTTTCCGAAGGTAACTGGCTTCAGCAGAGCGCAGATAC
CAAATACTGTTCTTCTAGTGTAGCCGTAGTTAGGCCACCACTTCAAGAACTCTGTAGCACCGCCTACATA
CCTCGCTCTGCTAATCCTGTTACCAGTGGCTGCTGCCAGTGGCGATAAGTCGTGTCTTACCGGGTTGGAC
TCAAGACGATAGTTACCGGATAAGGCGCAGCGGTCGGGCTGAACGGGGGGTTCGTGCACACAGCCCAGCT
TGGAGCGAACGACCTACACCGAACTGAGATACCTACAGCGTGAGCTATGAGAAAGCGCCACGCTTCCCGA
AGGGAGAAAGGCGGACAGGTATCCGGTAAGCGGCAGGGTCGGAACAGGAGAGCGCACGAGGGAGCTTCCA
GGGGGAAACGCCTGGTATCTTTATAGTCCTGTCGGGTTTCGCCACCTCTGACTTGAGCGTCGATTTTTGT
GATGCTCGTCAGGGGGGCGGAGCCTATGGAAAAACGCCAGCAACGCGGCCTTTTTACGGTTCCTGGCCTT
TTGCTGGCCTTTTGCTCACATGT
